Addgene plasmid #142574: TFORF0251
Purpose: Lentiviral vector for overexpressing transcription factor ORFs with unique 24-bp barcodes. Barcodes facilitate identification of transcription factors in pooled screens.
Depositing lab: Feng Zhang. Depositing organization: Broad Institute. Publication: A transcription factor atlas of directed differentiation. Joung J, Ma S, Tay T, Geiger-Schuller KR, Kirchgatterer PC, Verdine VK, Guo B, Arias-Garcia MA, Allen WE, Singh A, Kuksenko O, Abudayyeh OO, Gootenberg JS, Fu Z, Macrae RK, Buenrostro JD, Regev A, Zhang F. Cell. 2023 Jan 5;186(1):209-229.e26. doi: 10.1016/j.cell.2022.11.026. PubMed 36608654.
Backbone
  Vector backbone: pLX_TRC317
  Backbone manufacturer: Broad Institute Genetic Perturbation Platform
  Backbone size w/o insert (bp): 8264
  Vector type: Mammalian Expression, Lentiviral
  Selectable markers: Puromycin
Growth in bacteria
  Bacterial resistance: Ampicillin, 100 μg/mL
  Growth temperature: 30°C
  Growth strain: NEB Stable
  Copy number: High Copy
Gene/Insert
  Gene/Insert name: VEZF1
  Species: H. sapiens (human)
  Insert size (bp): 1640
  Entrez Gene: VEZF1 (a.k.a. DB1, ZNF161)
  Promoter: EF1a
  Cloning method: Unknown
  Sequencing primers: 5′ GGGTGGAGACTGAAGTTAGGCCAG; 3′ CACATAGCGTAAAAGGAGCAACATAG
Terms and licenses: Academic/Nonprofit Terms; Industry Terms: Not Available to Industry
Depositor comments: XM_017025018,XM_017025017,ENST00000584396 . The transcription factor ORF portion of this plasmid was synthesized by Genewiz. Please test multiple small colonies in case of plasmid recombination. To make this collection available in a timely manner, a portion of this collection was not fully sequenced by Addgene. If an Addgene verified full plasmid sequence is not available, please contact us prior to placing an order to request the full sequence.
How to cite: TFORF0251 was a gift from Feng Zhang (Addgene plasmid # 142574 ; http://n2t.net/addgene:142574 ; RRID:Addgene_142574)
