[The description below was written by a language model from this plasmid's Addgene catalogue record and pLannotate feature annotations shown in this document.]
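Description:
TFORF0251 is a lentiviral mammalian expression plasmid built on the pLX_TRC317 backbone and carrying the human transcription factor VEZF1 (also known as DB1 or ZNF161) as its open reading frame. It belongs to a barcoded transcription factor ORF collection in which each clone carries a unique 24-bp barcode, so that the overexpressed factor can be identified by sequencing in pooled screens. The feature table does not annotate the barcode itself, so its exact position is not stated. In bacteria the plasmid is maintained by a high-copy ColE1/pUC-type origin and selected with ampicillin through the bla gene. An f1 origin and remnants of a lac/T7/T3 cloning region are also present. The depositor notes that the plasmid may recombine, as is common for LTR-containing vectors, and that the ORF was made by gene synthesis.

The viral cassette follows a third-generation, self-inactivating design. An RSV promoter fused to a truncated HIV-1 5' LTR drives genomic RNA production in packaging cells. It is followed by the Ψ packaging signal with a gag fragment, the Rev response element for nuclear export, and a cPPT/CTS element that aids nuclear import of the provirus. The cassette ends in a ΔU3 3' LTR, with an SV40 polyadenylation signal downstream. Two expression units sit between the LTRs. An SV40 early promoter drives puromycin N-acetyltransferase for selection of transduced cells, and the strong constitutive EF-1α promoter drives the VEZF1 coding sequence. A WPRE downstream of the ORF enhances transcript stability and expression. The construct is suited to stable VEZF1 overexpression, alone or as part of pooled screens such as directed differentiation studies.
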