Features (pLannotate 1.2.2; 31 found; start..end, strand, type, name):
      5..231     +  promoter       RSV promoter: Rous sarcoma virus enhancer/promoter
    232..412     +  LTR            5' LTR (truncated): truncated 5' long terminal repeat (LTR) from HIV-1
    459..584     +  misc_feature   HIV-1 Ψ: packaging signal of human immunodeficiency virus type 1
    568..931     +  CDS            HIV-1 gag (fragment): gag protein from human immunodeficiency virus 1; gag
   1077..1310    +  misc_feature   RRE: The Rev response element (RRE) of HIV-1 allows for Rev-dependent mRNA export from the nucleus to the cytoplasm.
   1687..1713    +  CDS            Rev (fragment): human immunodeficiency virus 1 (HIV-1) Rev protein; rev; enhances nuclear export of unspliced and incompletely spliced viral mRNAs
   1720..1743    +  promoter       SV40 promoter (fragment): SV40 early promoter
   1744..1815    +  promoter       SV40 promoter (fragment): SV40 enhancer and early promoter
   1839..1974    +  rep_origin     SV40 ori: SV40 origin of replication
   2020..2616    +  CDS            PuroR (fragment): puromycin N-acetyltransferase; pac from Streptomyces; confers resistance to puromycin
   2665..2782    +  misc_feature   cPPT/CTS: central polypurine tract and central termination sequence of HIV-1
   2847..2913    +  CDS            small t antigen (fragment): SV40 (simian virus 40) small t antigen
   2920..4098    +  promoter       EF-1α promoter: strong constitutive promoter for human elongation factor EF-1α
   4121..5650    +  CDS            VEZF1: VEZF1_HUMAN - Also known as DB1, ZNF161. Experimental evidence at protein level: Swiss-Prot protein existence level 1. Possible transcription factor. Specifically binds to the CT/GC-rich region of the interleukin-3 promoter and mediates tax transactivation of IL-3. From Homo sapiens (Human).
   5666..5719    +  promoter       U6 promoter (fragment): RNA polymerase III promoter for human U6 snRNA
   5761..6349    +  misc_feature   WPRE: woodchuck hepatitis virus posttranscriptional regulatory element
   6400..6419    +  misc_feature   cPPT/CTS (fragment): central polypurine tract and central termination sequence of HIV-1
   6421..6654    +  LTR            3' LTR (ΔU3): self-inactivating 3' long terminal repeat (LTR) from HIV-1
   6732..6853    +  polyA_signal   SV40 poly(A) signal: SV40 polyadenylation signal
   6893..7028    +  rep_origin     SV40 ori: SV40 origin of replication
   7049..7067    -  promoter       T7 promoter: promoter for bacteriophage T7 RNA polymerase
   7075..7230    +  CDS            lacZα (fragment): LacZα fragment of β-galactosidase; lacZ fragment
   7235..7663    +  rep_origin     f1 ori (sequence partly withheld): f1 bacteriophage origin of replication; arrow indicates direction of (+) strand synthesis
   7716..7820    +  promoter       AmpR promoter: bla
   7821..8681    +  CDS            AmpR: β-lactamase; bla; confers resistance to ampicillin, carbenicillin, and related antibiotics
   8852..9440    +  rep_origin     ori: high-copy-number ColE1/pMB1/pBR322/pUC origin of replication
   9623..9715    +  CDS            lacI (fragment): lac repressor; lacI; The lac repressor binds to the lac operator to inhibit transcription in E. coli. This inhibition can be relieved by adding lactose or isopropyl-β-D-thiogalactopyranoside (IPTG).
   9728..9749    +  protein_bind   CAP binding site: CAP binding activates transcription in the presence of cAMP. E. coli catabolite activator protein
   9764..9794    +  promoter       lac promoter: promoter for the E. coli lac operon
   9802..9818    +  protein_bind   lac operator: The lac repressor binds to the lac operator to inhibit transcription in E. coli. This inhibition can be relieved by adding lactose or isopropyl-β-D-thiogalactopyranoside (IPTG). lac repressor encoded by lacI
   9863..9881    +  promoter       T3 promoter: promoter for bacteriophage T3 RNA polymerase
>Addgene plasmid #142574 | TFORF0251 | addgene full sequence | sequence record 454985 | Addgene NGS Result
TTAATGTAGTCTTATGCAATACTCTTGTAGTCTTGCAACATGGTAACGATGAGTTAGCAACATGCCTTAC
AAGGAGAGAAAAAGCACCGTGCATGCCGATTGGTGGAAGTAAGGTGGTACGATCGTGCCTTATTAGGAAG
GCAACAGACGGGTCTGACATGGATTGGACGAACCACTGAATTGCCGCATTGCAGAGATATTGTATTTAAG
TGCCTAGCTCGATACATAAACGGGTCTCTCTGGTTAGACCAGATCTGAGCCTGGGAGCTCTCTGGCTAAC
TAGGGAACCCACTGCTTAAGCCTCAATAAAGCTTGCCTTGAGTGCTTCAAGTAGTGTGTGCCCGTCTGTT
GTGTGACTCTGGTAACTAGAGATCCCTCAGACCCTTTTAGTCAGTGTGGAAAATCTCTAGCAGTGGCGCC
CGAACAGGGACTTGAAAGCGAAAGGGAAACCAGAGGAGCTCTCTCGACGCAGGACTCGGCTTGCTGAAGC
GCGCACGGCAAGAGGCGAGGGGCGGCGACTGGTGAGTACGCCAAAAATTTTGACTAGCGGAGGCTAGAAG
GAGAGAGATGGGTGCGAGAGCGTCAGTATTAAGCGGGGGAGAATTAGATCGCGATGGGAAAAAATTCGGT
TAAGGCCAGGGGGAAAGAAAAAATATAAATTAAAACATATAGTATGGGCAAGCAGGGAGCTAGAACGATT
CGCAGTTAATCCTGGCCTGTTAGAAACATCAGAAGGCTGTAGACAAATACTGGGACAGCTACAACCATCC
CTTCAGACAGGATCAGAAGAACTTAGATCATTATATAATACAGTAGCAACCCTCTATTGTGTGCATCAAA
GGATAGAGATAAAAGACACCAAGGAAGCTTTAGACAAGATAGAGGAAGAGCAAAACAAAAGTAAGACCAC
CGCACAGCAAGCGGCCGCTGATCTTCAGACCTGGAGGAGGAGATATGAGGGACAATTGGAGAAGTGAATT
ATATAAATATAAAGTAGTAAAAATTGAACCATTAGGAGTAGCACCCACCAAGGCAAAGAGAAGAGTGGTG
CAGAGAGAAAAAAGAGCAGTGGGAATAGGAGCTTTGTTCCTTGGGTTCTTGGGAGCAGCAGGAAGCACTA
TGGGCGCAGCGTCAATGACGCTGACGGTACAGGCCAGACAATTATTGTCTGGTATAGTGCAGCAGCAGAA
CAATTTGCTGAGGGCTATTGAGGCGCAACAGCATCTGTTGCAACTCACAGTCTGGGGCATCAAGCAGCTC
CAGGCAAGAATCCTGGCTGTGGAAAGATACCTAAAGGATCAACAGCTCCTGGGGATTTGGGGTTGCTCTG
GAAAACTCATTTGCACCACTGCTGTGCCTTGGAATGCTAGTTGGAGTAATAAATCTCTGGAACAGATTTG
GAATCACACGACCTGGATGGAGTGGGACAGAGAAATTAACAATTACACAAGCTTAATACACTCCTTAATT
GAAGAATCGCAAAACCAGCAAGAAAAGAATGAACAAGAATTATTGGAATTAGATAAATGGGCAAGTTTGT
GGAATTGGTTTAACATAACAAATTGGCTGTGGTATATAAAATTATTCATAATGATAGTAGGAGGCTTGGT
AGGTTTAAGAATAGTTTTTGCTGTACTTTCTATAGTGAATAGAGTTAGGCAGGGATATTCACCATTATCG
TTTCAGACCCACCTCCCAACCCCGAGGGGACCCATGCATTGCATCTCAATTAGTCAGCAACCAGGTGTGG
AAAGTCCCCAGGCTCCCCAGCAGGCAGAAGTATGCAAAGCATGCGTCTCAATTAGTCAGCAACCATAGTC
CCGCCCCTAACTCCGCCCATCCCGCCCCTAACTCCGCCCAGTTCCGCCCATTCTCCGCCCCATGGCTGAC
TAATTTTTTTTATTTATGCAGAGGCCGAGGCCGCCTCGGCCTCTGAGCTATTCCAGAAGTAGTGAGGAGG
CTTTTTTGGAGGCCTAGGCTTTTGCAAAAAGCTTTCTAGAGGTACCACCGGAGCTTACCATGACCGAGTA
CAAGCCCACGGTGCGCCTCGCCACCCGCGACGACGTCCCCAGGGCCGTACGCACCCTCGCCGCCGCGTTC
GCCGACTACCCCGCCACGCGCCACACCGTCGATCCGGACCGCCACATCGAGCGGGTCACCGAGCTGCAAG
AACTCTTCCTCACGCGCGTCGGGCTCGACATCGGCAAGGTGTGGGTCGCGGACGACGGCGCCGCCGTGGC
GGTCTGGACCACGCCGGAGAGCGTCGAAGCGGGGGCGGTGTTCGCCGAGATCGGCCCGCGCATGGCCGAG
TTGAGCGGTTCCCGGCTGGCCGCGCAGCAACAGATGGAAGGCCTCCTGGCGCCGCACCGGCCCAAGGAGC
CCGCGTGGTTCCTGGCCACCGTCGGCGTCTCGCCCGACCACCAGGGCAAGGGTCTGGGCAGCGCCGTCGT
GCTCCCCGGAGTGGAGGCGGCCGAGCGCGCCGGGGTGCCCGCCTTCCTGGAGACCTCCGCGCCCCGCAAC
CTCCCCTTCTACGAGCGGCTCGGCTTCACCGTCACCGCCGACGTCGAGGTGCCCGAAGGACCGCGCACCT
GGTGCATGACCCGCAAGCCCGGTGCCAGTTAACGAATTCTAGATCTTGAGACAAATGGCAGTATTCATCC
ACAATTTTAAAAGAAAAGGGGGGATTGGGGGGTACAGTGCAGGGGAAAGAATAGTAGACATAATAGCAAC
AGACATACAAACTAAAGAATTACAAAAACAAATTACAAAAATTCAAAATTTTCGGGTTTATTACAGGGAC
AGCAGAGATCCACTTTGGCGCCGGCTCGAGGCCTGCAGGTGCAAAGATGGATAAAGTTTTAAACAGAGAG
GAATCTTTGCAGCTAATGGACCTTCTAGGTCTTGAAAGGAGTGGGAATTGGCTCCGGTGCCCGTCAGTGG
GCAGAGCGCACATCGCCCACAGTCCCCGAGAAGTTGGGGGGAGGGGTCGGCAATTGAACCGGTGCCTAGA
GAAGGTGGCGCGGGGTAAACTGGGAAAGTGATGTCGTGTACTGGCTCCGCCTTTTTCCCGAGGGTGGGGG
AGAACCGTATATAAGTGCAGTAGTCGCCGTGAACGTTCTTTTTCGCAACGGGTTTGCCGCCAGAACACAG
GTAAGTGCCGTGTGTGGTTCCCGCGGGCCTGGCCTCTTTACGGGTTATGGCCCTTGCGTGCCTTGAATTA
CTTCCACCTGGCTGCAGTACGTGATTCTTGATCCCGAGCTTCGGGTTGGAAGTGGGTGGGAGAGTTCGAG
GCCTTGCGCTTAAGGAGCCCCTTCGCCTCGTGCTTGAGTTGAGGCCTGGCCTGGGCGCTGGGGCCGCCGC
GTGCGAATCTGGTGGCACCTTCGCGCCTGTCTCGCTGCTTTCGATAAGTCTCTAGCCATTTAAAATTTTT
GATGACCTGCTGCGACGCTTTTTTTCTGGCAAGATAGTCTTGTAAATGCGGGCCAAGATCTGCACACTGG
TATTTCGGTTTTTGGGGCCGCGGGCGGCGACGGGGCCCGTGCGTCCCAGCGCACATGTTCGGCGAGGCGG
GGCCTGCGAGCGCGGCCACCGAGAATCGGACGGGGGTAGTCTCAAGCTGGCCGGCCTGCTCTGGTGCCTG
GCCTCGCGCCGCCGTGTATCGCCCCGCCCTGGGCGGCAAGGCTGGCCCGGTCGGCACCAGTTGCGTGAGC
GGAAAGATGGCCGCTTCCCGGCCCTGCTGCAGGGAGCTCAAAATGGAGGACGCGGCGCTCGGGAGAGCGG
GCGGGTGAGTCACCCACACAAAGGAAAAGGGCCTTTCCGTCCTCAGCCGTCGCTTCATGTGACTCCACGG
AGTACCGGGCGCCGTCCAGGCACCTCGATTAGTTCTCGAGCTTTTGGAGTACGTCGTCTTTAGGTTGGGG
GGAGGGGTTTTATGCGATGGAGTTTCCCCACACTGAGTGGGTGGAGACTGAAGTTAGGCCAGCTTGGCAC
TTGATGTAATTCTCCTTGGAATTTGCCCTTTTTGAGTTTGGATCTTGGTTCATTCTCAAGCCTCAGACAG
TGGTTCAAAGTTTTTTTCTTCCATTTCAGGTGTCGTGAGGCTAGCACCGCCACCATGGCAGCCCATGAAG
CTTCCCATCACCAACAGCAGGCAGCACAGAACAGCTTGCTGCCCCTCCTGAGCTCTGCCGTGGAGCCCCC
TGATCAGAAACCATTGCTTCCAATACCAATAACTCAGAAACCTCAGGGTGCACCAGAAACATTAAAGGAT
GCCATTGGGATTAAAAAAGAAAAACCCAAAACTTCATTTGTGTGCACTTACTGCAGTAAAGCTTTCAGGG
ACAGCTATCACCTGAGGCGCCACGAATCCTGCCACACAGGGATCAAGTTGGTGTCCCGGCCAAAGAAAAC
CCCCACCACGGTGGTTCCCCTTATCTCTACCATCGCTGGGGACAGCAGCCGAACTTCGTTGGTCTCGACC
ATTGCAGGCATCTTGTCAACAGTCACTACATCTTCCTCGGGCACCAACCCCAGTAGCAGTGCCAGCACCA
CAGCTATGCCAGTGACCCAGTCTGTCAAGAAACCCAGTAAGCCTGTCAAGAAGAACCATGCTTGTGAGAT
GTGTGGGAAGGCCTTCCGAGATGTGTACCATCTCAATCGACACAAGCTCTCCCATTCAGATGAGAAACCC
TTTGAGTGTCCTATTTGTAATCAGCGCTTCAAGAGGAAGGACCGGATGACTTACCATGTGAGGTCTCATG
AAGGAGGCATCACCAAACCCTATACTTGCAGTGTTTGTGGGAAAGGCTTCTCAAGGCCTGACCACTTAAG
CTGTCATGTAAAACATGTCCATTCAACAGAAAGACCCTTCAAATGCCAAACGTGCACTGCTGCCTTTGCC
ACCAAAGACAGACTGCGGACACACATGGTGCGCCATGAAGGCAAGGTATCATGTAACATCTGTGGGAAGC
TCCTGAGTGCAGCATACATCACCAGCCACTTAAAGACTCATGGGCAGAGCCAAAGTATCAACTGTAATAC
ATGTAAACAAGGCATCAGTAAAACATGCATGAGTGAAGAGACCAGTAACCAAAAGCAGCAGCAGCAGCAG
CAGCAGCAGCAGCAGCAGCAGCAACAACAACAACAACAACATGTGACAAGCTGGCCAGGGAAGCAAGTAG
AAACACTGAGACTGTGGGAAGAAGCTGTTAAAGCAAGGAAGAAAGAAGCTGCTAACCTGTGCCAAACCTC
CACGGCTGCTACGACACCTGTGACTCTCACTACTCCATTCAGTATAACATCCTCTGTGTCGTCTGGGACT
ATGTCAAACCCAGTCACAGTGGCAGCTGCAATGAGCATGAGAAGTCCAGTAAATGTTTCAAGTGCAGTTA
ACATAACCAGCCCAATGAACATAGGGCATCCTGTAACTATAACCAGTCCATTATCCATGACCTCTCCTTT
AACACTCACTACCCCAGTCAACCTCCCCACCCCCGTCACTGCCCCAGTGAATATAGCACACCCTGTCACC
ATCACATCTCCAATGAATCTACCCACACCTATGACATTAGCCGCCCCTCTCAATATAGCAATGAGACCTG
TAGAGAGCATGCCTTTCTTGCCCCAAGCTTTGCCTACATCACCGCCTTGGTAGTAATGAACTAGTCCGTA
ACTTGAAAGTATTTCGATTTCTTGGCTTTATATATCTTGTGGAAAGGACGAATCACTAGTTCCTTGCGAT
GCATGACGCGTTAAGTCGACAATCAACCTCTGGATTACAAAATTTGTGAAAGATTGACTGGTATTCTTAA
CTATGTTGCTCCTTTTACGCTATGTGGATACGCTGCTTTAATGCCTTTGTATCATGCTATTGCTTCCCGT
ATGGCTTTCATTTTCTCCTCCTTGTATAAATCCTGGTTGCTGTCTCTTTATGAGGAGTTGTGGCCCGTTG
TCAGGCAACGTGGCGTGGTGTGCACTGTGTTTGCTGACGCAACCCCCACTGGTTGGGGCATTGCCACCAC
CTGTCAGCTCCTTTCCGGGACTTTCGCTTTCCCCCTCCCTATTGCCACGGCGGAACTCATCGCCGCCTGC
CTTGCCCGCTGCTGGACAGGGGCTCGGCTGTTGGGCACTGACAATTCCGTGGTGTTGTCGGGGAAATCAT
CGTCCTTTCCTTGGCTGCTCGCCTGTGTTGCCACCTGGATTCTGCGCGGGACGTCCTTCTGCTACGTCCC
TTCGGCCCTCAATCCAGCGGACCTTCCTTCCCGCGGCCTGCTGCCGGCTCTGCGGCCTCTTCCGCGTCTT
CGCCTTCGCCCTCAGACGAGTCGGATCTCCCTTTGGGCCGCCTCCCCGCGTCGACTTTAAGACCAATGAC
TTACAAGGCAGCTGTAGATCTTAGCCACTTTTTAAAAGAAAAGGGGGGACTGGAAGGGCTAATTCACTCC
CAACGAAGACAAGATCTGCTTTTTGCTTGTACTGGGTCTCTCTGGTTAGACCAGATCTGAGCCTGGGAGC
TCTCTGGCTAACTAGGGAACCCACTGCTTAAGCCTCAATAAAGCTTGCCTTGAGTGCTTCAAGTAGTGTG
TGCCCGTCTGTTGTGTGACTCTGGTAACTAGAGATCCCTCAGACCCTTTTAGTCAGTGTGGAAAATCTCT
AGCAGTACGTATAGTAGTTCATGTCATCTTATTATTCAGTATTTATAACTTGCAAAGAAATGAATATCAG
AGAGTGAGAGGAACTTGTTTATTGCAGCTTATAATGGTTACAAATAAAGCAATAGCATCACAAATTTCAC
AAATAAAGCATTTTTTTCACTGCATTCTAGTTGTGGTTTGTCCAAACTCATCAATGTATCTTATCATGTC
TGGCTCTAGCTATCCCGCCCCTAACTCCGCCCATCCCGCCCCTAACTCCGCCCAGTTCCGCCCATTCTCC
GCCCCATGGCTGACTAATTTTTTTTATTTATGCAGAGGCCGAGGCCGCCTCGGCCTCTGAGCTATTCCAG
AAGTAGTGAGGAGGCTTTTTTGGAGGCCTAGGGACGTACCCAATTCGCCCTATAGTGAGTCGTATTACGC
GCGCTCACTGGCCGTCGTTTTACAACGTCGTGACTGGGAAAACCCTGGCGTTACCCAACTTAATCGCCTT
GCAGCACATCCCCCTTTCGCCAGCTGGCGTAATAGCGAAGAGGCCCGCACCGATCGCCCTTCCCAACAGT
TGCGCAGCCTGAATGGCGAATGGG
[124 nt withheld, positions 7235-7358]
C
[91 nt withheld, positions 7360-7450]
A
[49 nt withheld, positions 7452-7500]
CCTTTGACGTTGGAGTCCACGTTCTTT
[37 nt withheld, positions 7528-7564]
ACCCTATCTCGGTCTATTCTTTTGATTTATAAGGGATTTTGCCGATTTCGGCCTATTGGTTAAAAAATGA
GCTGATTTAACAAAAATTTAACGCGAATTTTAACAAAATATTAACGCTTACAATTTAGGTGGCACTTTTC
GGGGAAATGTGCGCGGAACCCCTATTTGTTTATTTTTCTAAATACATTCAAATATGTATCCGCTCATGAG
ACAATAACCCTGATAAATGCTTCAATAATATTGAAAAAGGAAGAGTATGAGTATTCAACATTTCCGTGTC
GCCCTTATTCCCTTTTTTGCGGCATTTTGCCTTCCTGTTTTTGCTCACCCAGAAACGCTGGTGAAAGTAA
AAGATGCTGAAGATCAGTTGGGTGCACGAGTGGGTTACATCGAACTGGATCTCAACAGCGGTAAGATCCT
TGAGAGTTTTCGCCCCGAAGAACGTTTTCCAATGATGAGCACTTTTAAAGTTCTGCTATGTGGCGCGGTA
TTATCCCGTATTGACGCCGGGCAAGAGCAACTCGGTCGCCGCATACACTATTCTCAGAATGACTTGGTTG
AGTACTCACCAGTCACAGAAAAGCATCTTACGGATGGCATGACAGTAAGAGAATTATGCAGTGCTGCCAT
AACCATGAGTGATAACACTGCGGCCAACTTACTTCTGACAACGATCGGAGGACCGAAGGAGCTAACCGCT
TTTTTGCACAACATGGGGGATCATGTAACTCGCCTTGATCGTTGGGAACCGGAGCTGAATGAAGCCATAC
CAAACGACGAGCGTGACACCACGATGCCTGTAGCAATGGCAACAACGTTGCGCAAACTATTAACTGGCGA
ACTACTTACTCTAGCTTCCCGGCAACAATTAATAGACTGGATGGAGGCGGATAAAGTTGCAGGACCACTT
CTGCGCTCGGCCCTTCCGGCTGGCTGGTTTATTGCTGATAAATCTGGAGCCGGTGAGCGTGGGTCTCGCG
GTATCATTGCAGCACTGGGGCCAGATGGTAAGCCCTCCCGTATCGTAGTTATCTACACGACGGGGAGTCA
GGCAACTATGGATGAACGAAATAGACAGATCGCTGAGATAGGTGCCTCACTGATTAAGCATTGGTAACTG
TCAGACCAAGTTTACTCATATATACTTTAGATTGATTTAAAACTTCATTTTTAATTTAAAAGGATCTAGG
TGAAGATCCTTTTTGATAATCTCATGACCAAAATCCCTTAACGTGAGTTTTCGTTCCACTGAGCGTCAGA
CCCCGTAGAAAAGATCAAAGGATCTTCTTGAGATCCTTTTTTTCTGCGCGTAATCTGCTGCTTGCAAACA
AAAAAACCACCGCTACCAGCGGTGGTTTGTTTGCCGGATCAAGAGCTACCAACTCTTTTTCCGAAGGTAA
CTGGCTTCAGCAGAGCGCAGATACCAAATACTGTTCTTCTAGTGTAGCCGTAGTTAGGCCACCACTTCAA
GAACTCTGTAGCACCGCCTACATACCTCGCTCTGCTAATCCTGTTACCAGTGGCTGCTGCCAGTGGCGAT
AAGTCGTGTCTTACCGGGTTGGACTCAAGACGATAGTTACCGGATAAGGCGCAGCGGTCGGGCTGAACGG
GGGGTTCGTGCACACAGCCCAGCTTGGAGCGAACGACCTACACCGAACTGAGATACCTACAGCGTGAGCT
ATGAGAAAGCGCCACGCTTCCCGAAGGGAGAAAGGCGGACAGGTATCCGGTAAGCGGCAGGGTCGGAACA
GGAGAGCGCACGAGGGAGCTTCCAGGGGGAAACGCCTGGTATCTTTATAGTCCTGTCGGGTTTCGCCACC
TCTGACTTGAGCGTCGATTTTTGTGATGCTCGTCAGGGGGGCGGAGCCTATGGAAAAACGCCAGCAACGC
GGCCTTTTTACGGTTCCTGGCCTTTTGCTGGCCTTTTGCTCACATGTTCTTTCCTGCGTTATCCCCTGAT
TCTGTGGATAACCGTATTACCGCCTTTGAGTGAGCTGATACCGCTCGCCGCAGCCGAACGACCGAGCGCA
GCGAGTCAGTGAGCGAGGAAGCGGAAGAGCGCCCAATACGCAAACCGCCTCTCCCCGCGCGTTGGCCGAT
TCATTAATGCAGCTGGCACGACAGGTTTCCCGACTGGAAAGCGGGCAGTGAGCGCAACGCAATTAATGTG
AGTTAGCTCACTCATTAGGCACCCCAGGCTTTACACTTTATGCTTCCGGCTCGTATGTTGTGTGGAATTG
TGAGCGGATAACAATTTCACACAGGAAACAGCTATGACCATGATTACGCCAAGCGCGCAATTAACCCTCA
CTAAAGGGAACAAAAGCTGGAGCTGCAAGC
