>Addgene plasmid #142574 | TFORF0251 | depositor partial sequence | sequence record 279860 | Insert
ACCGCCACCATGGCAGCCCATGAAGCTTCCCATCACCAACAGCAGGCAGCACAGAACAGCTTGCTGCCCC
TCCTGAGCTCTGCCGTGGAGCCCCCTGATCAGAAACCATTGCTTCCAATACCAATAACTCAGAAACCTCA
GGGTGCACCAGAAACATTAAAGGATGCCATTGGGATTAAAAAAGAAAAACCCAAAACTTCATTTGTGTGC
ACTTACTGCAGTAAAGCTTTCAGGGACAGCTATCACCTGAGGCGCCACGAATCCTGCCACACAGGGATCA
AGTTGGTGTCCCGGCCAAAGAAAACCCCCACCACGGTGGTTCCCCTTATCTCTACCATCGCTGGGGACAG
CAGCCGAACTTCGTTGGTCTCGACCATTGCAGGCATCTTGTCAACAGTCACTACATCTTCCTCGGGCACC
AACCCCAGTAGCAGTGCCAGCACCACAGCTATGCCAGTGACCCAGTCTGTCAAGAAACCCAGTAAGCCTG
TCAAGAAGAACCATGCTTGTGAGATGTGTGGGAAGGCCTTCCGAGATGTGTACCATCTCAATCGACACAA
GCTCTCCCATTCAGATGAGAAACCCTTTGAGTGTCCTATTTGTAATCAGCGCTTCAAGAGGAAGGACCGG
ATGACTTACCATGTGAGGTCTCATGAAGGAGGCATCACCAAACCCTATACTTGCAGTGTTTGTGGGAAAG
GCTTCTCAAGGCCTGACCACTTAAGCTGTCATGTAAAACATGTCCATTCAACAGAAAGACCCTTCAAATG
CCAAACGTGCACTGCTGCCTTTGCCACCAAAGACAGACTGCGGACACACATGGTGCGCCATGAAGGCAAG
GTATCATGTAACATCTGTGGGAAGCTCCTGAGTGCAGCATACATCACCAGCCACTTAAAGACTCATGGGC
AGAGCCAAAGTATCAACTGTAATACATGTAAACAAGGCATCAGTAAAACATGCATGAGTGAAGAGACCAG
TAACCAAAAGCAGCAGCAGCAGCAGCAGCAGCAGCAGCAGCAGCAGCAACAACAACAACAACAACATGTG
ACAAGCTGGCCAGGGAAGCAAGTAGAAACACTGAGACTGTGGGAAGAAGCTGTTAAAGCAAGGAAGAAAG
AAGCTGCTAACCTGTGCCAAACCTCCACGGCTGCTACGACACCTGTGACTCTCACTACTCCATTCAGTAT
AACATCCTCTGTGTCGTCTGGGACTATGTCAAACCCAGTCACAGTGGCAGCTGCAATGAGCATGAGAAGT
CCAGTAAATGTTTCAAGTGCAGTTAACATAACCAGCCCAATGAACATAGGGCATCCTGTAACTATAACCA
GTCCATTATCCATGACCTCTCCTTTAACACTCACTACCCCAGTCAACCTCCCCACCCCCGTCACTGCCCC
AGTGAATATAGCACACCCTGTCACCATCACATCTCCAATGAATCTACCCACACCTATGACATTAGCCGCC
CCTCTCAATATAGCAATGAGACCTGTAGAGAGCATGCCTTTCTTGCCCCAAGCTTTGCCTACATCACCGC
CTTGGTAGTAATGAACTAGTCCGTAACTTGAAAGTATTTCGATTTCTTGGCTTTATATATCTTGTGGAAA
GGACGAATCACTAGTTCCTTGCGATGCATG
