>Addgene plasmid #142574 | TFORF0251 | depositor partial sequence | sequence record 279861 | Barcode
ATCACTAGTTCCTTGCGATGCATG
